>Addgene plasmid #43911 | pDL127 | addgene partial sequence | sequence record 62242 | M13_pUC_fwd
CGAGGTCGACGGTATCGATTTGGAGGAGAGGGTAGCTTCGGACATTGGTGTTGTGGTTCTGTGCTGCTGT
GGCGTCTTGTGGTGTAGTATCCTTTGCTGTAATACGAACAACCGCCATATAACAACAAGACTCAACGTAT
GGTGGCCGCAATTTATATATGCAATCGAGTCAGCCAGTCAGCCGCTAAGGGCAAGGGCACGCGACTACGG
CGTCGGCGGCTAGCCGCCCGCTAACGGCAGGGGACGCCAGGTCCTGCCGTTAACAGAGGGCAGAAATTGC
CCGTGCGCACATTTGCGTGTGGTGCATGGGTTCTATTCCTCATTGTAGCGCGGCTCGTACCACGCGCTTT
TTTCTTCTCGTTTGTTTGTGTGTGTGCTTTTTCTTTTTCCCGCCAGTGGGGTATTTATTTATCTAGTAGC
AACAGGCAAGGATTGGAGAAGAAAACAAAGAAAAAGAAACAGCAAGAGAACCCAGATCAAGAAACGCACG
CTTTACATCACACACTAATACAGGAACAAACAAGACTTAATGGACGCACAACTGGAATGGGCAAGCAGCC
TCGTCCCAAAGAGACAGCTTCAACAACAACAACAACAACAGGAGCAGCAACAGCAACAACAGGATTTCCA
CAAGGACCAGTTGATGACTGCGGCTGCGGCAGCCGCAGCTCGGGTCGACCAGGGTTATGCATCGAGGACG
CCGGGCACCTCGGACGCTTCACTACATCCGGGTGTCATTAGAGATTACTCGAGCGTTATTGTTCCGCAAT
TTACAAGGTCGCCCTTGCCCACTGCTAACTCGCTACCACCTATGCTGATAAACCAGAGAACAATGTCGAC
CGAGGCGTCCTCGCTCGAGAAATGGGACGTCGCGGAACCTGCCGCGGA
