>Addgene plasmid #43911 | pDL127 | addgene partial sequence | sequence record 62726 | pGEX3
AACGCGCGAGACGAAAGGGCCTCGTGATACGCCTATTTTTATAGGTTAATGTCATGATAATAATGGTTTC
TTAGACGGATCGCTTGCCTGTAACTTACACGCGCCTCGTATCTTTTAATGATGGAATAATTTGGGAATTT
ACTCTGTGTTTATTTATTTTTATGTTTTGTATTTGGATTTTAGAAAGTAAATAAAGAAGGTAGAAGAGTT
ACGGAATGAAGAAAAAAAAATAAACAAAGGTTTAAAAAATTTCAACAAAAAGCGTACTTTACATATATAT
TTATTAGACAAGAAAAGCAGATTAAATAGATATACATTCGATTAACGATAAGTAAAATGTAAAATCACAG
GATTTTCGTGTGTGGTCTTCTACACAGACAAGATGAAACAATTCGGCATTAATACCTGAGAGCAGGAAGA
GCAAGATAAAAGGTAGTATTTGTTGGCGATCCCCCTAGAGTCTTTTACATCTTCGGAAAACAAAAACTAT
TTTTTCTTTAATTTCTTTTTTTACTTTCTATTTTTAATTTATATATTTATATTAAAAAATTTAAATTATA
ATTATTTTTATAGCACGTGATGAAAAGGACCCAGGTGGCACTTTTCGGGGAAATGTGCGCGGAACCCCTA
TTTGTTTATTTTTCTAAATACATTCAAATATGTATCCGCTCATGAGACAATAACCCTGATAAATGCTTCA
ATAATATTGAAAAAGGAAGAGTATGAGTATTCAACATTTCCGTGTCGCCCTTATTCCCTTTTTTGCGGCA
TTTTGCCTTCCTGTTTTTGCTCACCCAGAAACGCTGGTGAAAGTAAAAGATGCTGAAGATCAGTTGGGTG
CACGAGTGGGTTACATCGAACTGGATCTCAACAGCGGTAAGATCCTTGAGAGTTTTCGCCCCGAAGAACG
TTTTCCAATGATGAGCAC
