>Addgene plasmid #43911 | pDL127 | addgene partial sequence | sequence record 62729 | pRSII-F1 5'-CGGCATCAGAGCAGATTGTAC-3'
TCAATTCATCATTTTTTTTTTATTCTTTTTTTTGATTTCGGTTTCCTTGAAATTTTTTTGATTCGGTAAT
CTCCGAACAGAAGGAAGAACGAAGGAAGGAGCACAGACTTAGATTGGTATATATACGCATATGTAGTGTT
GAAGAAACATGAAATTGCCCAGTATTCTTAACCCAACTGCACAGAACAAAAACCTGCAGGAAACGAAGAT
AAATCATGTCGAAAGCTACATATAAGGAACGTGCTGCTACTCATCCTAGTCCTGTTGCTGCCAAGCTATT
TAATATCATGCACGAAAAGCAAACAAACTTGTGTGCTTCATTGGATGTTCGTACCACCAAGGAATTACTG
GAGTTAGTTGAAGCATTAGGTCCCAAAATTTGTTTACTAAAAACACATGTGGATATCTTGACTGATTTTT
CCATGGAGGGCACAGTTAAGCCGCTAAAGGCATTATCCGCCAAGTACAATTTTTTACTCTTCGAAGACAG
AAAATTTGCTGACATTGGTAATACAGTCAAATTGCAGTACTCTGCGGGTGTATACAGAATAGCAGAATGG
GCAGACATTACGAATGCACACGGTGTGGTGGGCCCAGGTATTGTTAGCGGTTTGAAGCAGGCGGCAGAAG
AAGTAACAAAGGAACCTAGAGGCCTTTTGATGTTAGCAGAATTGTCATGCAAGGGCTCCCTATCTACTGG
AGAATATACTAAGGGTACTGTTGACATTGCGAAGAGCGACAAAGATTTTGTTATCGGCTTTATTGCTCAA
TGAGACATGGGTGGAAGAGATGAAGGTTACGATTGGTTGATTATGACACCCGGTGTGGGTTTAGATGACA
AGGGAGACGCATTGGGTCAACAGTATAGAACCGTGGATGATGTGGTCTCTACAGGATCTGACATTATTAT
TGTTGGAAGAGGACTATTTGCAAAGGGAAGGGATGCTAAGGTAGAGGG
