[The description below was written by a language model from this plasmid's Addgene catalogue record.]
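Description:
pDL127 is a yeast expression plasmid built on the pRS416 backbone, a standard E. coli/S. cerevisiae shuttle vector of roughly 4.9 kb before insertion. pRS416 is generally known as a low-copy centromeric (CEN/ARS) vector carrying the URA3 auxotrophic marker for selection in ura3 yeast strains, although these elements are not itemised in the record and no feature table is provided. In bacteria the plasmid is selected with ampicillin; its bacterial copy number is listed as unknown.

The insert is a mutant allele of the budding yeast gene DIF1 (YLR437C), cloned by restriction digestion between ClaI and XbaI sites in the polylinker. In this version a seven-residue stretch of the protein's HUG domain is replaced entirely with alanines. The record also notes additional changes at S59 (the resulting substitution is not specified) and Q66H. The promoter driving expression is not stated, so it is unclear whether the fragment carries the native DIF1 regulatory sequences or relies on another element, and no epitope tags or reporters are recorded.

Dif1 is described in the associated study as a DNA-damage-regulated facilitator of nuclear import for ribonucleotide reductase. A HUG-domain alanine-scan allele on a yeast shuttle plasmid would fit use in testing whether this domain is needed for Dif1 function, for example by comparing it with wild-type DIF1 in yeast cells. The record itself does not spell out the specific experiments for which the plasmid was made.
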