Addgene plasmid #43911: pDL127
Depositing lab: Stephen Elledge. Depositing organization: Harvard Medical School. Publication: Dif1 is a DNA-damage-regulated facilitator of nuclear import for ribonucleotide reductase. Lee YD, Wang J, Stubbe J, Elledge SJ. Mol Cell. 2008 Oct 10;32(1):70-80. doi: 10.1016/j.molcel.2008.08.018. PubMed 18851834.
Backbone
  Vector backbone: pRS416
  Backbone manufacturer: Stratagene
  Backbone size w/o insert (bp): 4898
  Vector type: Yeast Expression
Growth in bacteria
  Bacterial resistance: Ampicillin, 100 μg/mL
  Growth temperature: 37°C
  Growth strain: DH5alpha
  Copy number: Unknown
Gene/Insert
  Gene/Insert name: DIF1
  Species: S. cerevisiae (budding yeast)
  Mutation: HUG domain mutated VGMRIRQ->AAAAAAA, S59, Q66H
  Entrez Gene: DIF1 (a.k.a. YLR437C)
  Cloning method: Restriction Enzyme; 5′ cloning site Cla1 (unknown if destroyed); 3′ cloning site Xba1 (unknown if destroyed)
  Sequencing primers: 5′ M13_forward20_primer
Terms and licenses: Academic/Nonprofit Terms; Industry Terms: Not Available to Industry
How to cite: pDL127 was a gift from Stephen Elledge (Addgene plasmid # 43911 ; http://n2t.net/addgene:43911 ; RRID:Addgene_43911)
